>Addgene plasmid #202236 | pBC072 | addgene full sequence | sequence record 418870 | Addgene NGS Result
TTAATTAAAGCGGATAACAATTTCACACAGGAGGCCGCCTAGGCCGCGGCCGCGCGAATTTGCCGAATTC
GGATCCGGAGGGAGTGTGGGCGGACAATAAAGTCTTAAACTGAACAAAATAGATCTAAACTATGACAATA
AAGTCTTAAACTAGACAGAATAGTTGTAAACTGAAATCAGTCCAGTTATGCTGTGAAAAAGCATACTGGA
CTTTTGTTATGGCTAAAGCAAACTCTTCATTTTCTGAAGTGCAAATTGCCCGTCGTATTAAAGAGGGGCG
TGGCGCTGCAAGAATTCAAGCTTGGAGGACTCCTGTTGATAGATCCAGTAATGACCTCAGAACTCCATCT
GGATTTGTTCAGAACGCTCGGTTGCCGCCGGGCGTTTTTTATTGGTGAGAATCCAAGCTAGACTGCGATG
AGTGGCAGGGCGGGGCGTAATTTCTTAAGGCAGTTATTGGTGCCCTTAAACGCCTGGGGTAATGACTCTC
TAGCTTGAGGCATCAAATAAAACGAAAGGCTCAGTCGAAAGACTGGGCCTTTCGTTTTATCTGTTGTTTG
TCGGTGAACGCTCTCCTGAGTAGGACAAATCCGCCCGCCGCTGCAAGAATTCAAGCTTGGAGGAAGTTCC
TATACTTTCTAGAGAATAGGAACTTCGGAATAGGAACTTCAAGATCCCCTGATTCCCTTTGTCAACAGCA
ATGGATCGAATTGACATAAGCCTGTTCGGTTCGTAAACTGTAATGCAAGTAGCGTATGCGCTCACGCAAC
TGGTCCAGAACCTTGACCGAACGCAGCGGTGGTAACGGCGCAGTGGCGGTTTTCATGGCTTGTTATGACT
GTTTTTTTGTACAGTCTATGCCTCGGGCATCCAAGCAGCAAGCGCGTTACGCCGTGGGTCGATGTTTGAT
GTTATGGAGCAGCAACGATGTTACGCAGCAGCAACGATGTTACGCAGCAGGGCAGTCGCCCTAAAACAAA
GTTAGGTGGCTCAAGTATGGGCATCATTCGCACATGTAGGCTCGGCCCTGACCAAGTCAAATCCATGCGG
GCTGCTCTTGATCTTTTCGGTCGTGAGTTCGGAGACGTAGCCACCTACTCCCAACATCAGCCGGACTCCG
ATTACCTCGGGAACTTGCTCCGTAGTAAGACATTCATCGCGCTTGCTGCCTTCGACCAAGAAGCGGTTGT
TGGCGCTCTCGCGGCTTACGTTCTGCCCAAGTTTGAGCAGCCGCGTAGTGAGATCTATATCTATGATCTC
GCAGTCTCCGGCGAGCACCGGAGGCAGGGCATTGCCACCGCGCTCATCAATCTCCTCAAGCATGAGGCCA
ACGCGCTTGGTGCTTATGTGATCTACGTGCAAGCAGATTACGGTGACGATCCCGCAGTGGCTCTCTATAC
AAAGTTGGGCATACGGGAAGAAGTGATGCACTTTGATATCGACCCAAGTACCGCCACCTAACAATTCGTT
CAAGCCGAGATCGGCTTCCCGGCCGCGGAGTTGTTCGGTAAATTGTCACAACGCCGCGGCCAATTCGATC
TAGAATTCCATTGAGTAAGTTTTTAAGCACATCAGCTTCAAAAGCGCTCTGAAGTTCCTATACTTTCTAG
AGAATAGGAACTTCGGAATAGGTACTTCCGCTACTAGAATTCGAGCGGGGAATTTTTGACAATTAATCAT
CGGCTCGTATAATGTGTGGAATTGTGAGCGGATAACAATTTTCACACAGGAAACAGCTAAATGGTGAGTA
AAGGTGAAGAGTTGATTAAAGAGAACATGCATATGAAGTTATACATGGAGGGAACTGTCAATAATCACCA
CTTTAAGTGTACATCAGAGGGTGAGGGAAAGCCATACGAGGGAACCCAAACTATGAGAATCAAAGTAGTG
GAGGGAGGTCCTCTTCCATTTGCTTTTGATATACTAGCAACAAGTTTCATGTATGGTTCCAGGACCTTCA
TTAACCATACTCAGGGAATCCCTGACTTCTTTAAACAGTCTTTTCCTGAAGGTTTTACATGGGAGAGGGT
TACCACTTACGAGGACGGTGGAGTCTTGACAGCAACCCAGGACACTTCATTACAAGATGGATGCCTAATA
TACAATGTGAAAATTAGGGGTGTGAATTTCCCTAGTAACGGACCAGTTATGCAGAAGAAAACACTAGGTT
GGGAAGCTAATACTGAAATGTTGTACCCTGCCGACGGAGGTTTAGAAGGTAGATCCGACATGGCCCTTAA
GCTAGTCGGAGGTGGACACTTGATCTGTAACTTTAAAACCACATATAGGTCTAAGAAGCCAGCAAAGAAT
CTAAAAATGCCTGGTGTTTACTATGTGGACCATAGACTAGAAAGGATAAAAGAAGCAGACAAAGAAACTT
ACGTGGAGCAACATGAGGTCGCCGTCGCTAGGTATTGCGACTTACCTTCCAAGCTAGGTCACAAATTGAA
CGCTTAATTAGCTGAGCTTGGACTCCTGTTGATAGATCCAGTAATGACCTCAGAACTCCATCTGGATTTG
TTCAGAACGCTCGGTTGCCGCCGGGCGTTTTTTATTGGTGAGAATCTCCCGCTTTACGAATTCCCATGGG
GAGCATGCGGAGTTACGTCATCCCCACCTTCCGCTGCGTTCTTCATCGATGCCCGCTTAGTGATATGCTT
AAAACTCCAAGCACAGCCTTCTCCCCATGGAGTTAACGCTGGCGAGTAGAGCTTACTGCGCCAAATGACT
AACTGATCCTATTCACGTGTTCCTTTACACATTAATGCTAGATTCGAGAACTCGCTCAGTTGTACTTGCC
AAATGCAACTGTGTCCTATATAGCTACGTTAGGTGTTCAGGGGATGCTGGTTGTCATTGCCCCTCCTTCC
TCTAAGTGATAAGGTTACTTCCTCTAAATGACCAAGCAGGGTATCTAATCCTGTTAACGCTCGCTCAGAG
AATTCGCATGCGGAGTCGAGGGAGAACCAGATAAGTGAAATCTAGTTCCAAACTATTTTGTCATTTTTAA
TTTTCGTATTAGCTTACGACGCTACACCCAGTTCCCATCTATTTTGTCACTCTTCCCTAAATAATCCTTA
AAAACTCCATTTCCACCCCTCCCAGTTCCCAACTATTTTGTCCGCCCACACGCTGAGCGAATTCCACGCT
TGTGGAATTCCTCGAGGGAGTTCACATATACCTGCCGTTCACTATTATTTAGTGAAATGAGATATTATGA
TATTTTCTGAATTGTGATTAAAAAGGCAACTTTATGCCCATGCAACAGAAACTATAAAAAATACAGAGAA
TGAAAAGAAACAGATAGATTTTTTAGTTCTTTAGGCCCGTAGTCTGCAAATCCTTTTATGATTTTCTATC
AAACAAAAGAGGAAAATAGACCAGTTGCAATCCAAACGAGAGTCTAATAGAATGAGGTCGAAAAGTAAAT
CGCGCGGGTTTGTTACTGATAAAGCAGGCAAGACCTAAAATGTGTAAAGGGCAAAGTGTATACTTTGGCG
TCACCCCTTACATATTTTAGGTCTTTTTTTATTGTGCGTAACTAACTTGCCATCTTCAAACAGGAGGGCT
GGAAGAAGCAGACCGCTAACACAGTACATAAAAAAGGAGACATGAACGATGAACATCAAAAAGTTTGCAA
AACAAGCAACAGTATTAACCTTTACTACCGCACTGCTGGCAGGAGGCGCAACTCAAGCGTTTGCGAAAGA
AACGAACCAAAAGCCATATAAGGAAACATACGGCATTTCCCATATTACACGCCATGATATGCTGCAAATC
CCTGAACAGCAAAAAAATGAAAAATATCAAGTTCCTGAATTCGATTCGTCCACAATTAAAAATATCTCTT
CTGCAAAAGGCCTGGACGTTTGGGACAGCTGGCCATTACAAAACGCTGACGGCACTGTCGCAAACTATCA
CGGCTACCACATCGTCTTTGCATTAGCCGGAGATCCTAAAAATGCGGATGACACATCGATTTACATGTTC
TATCAAAAAGTCGGCGAAACTTCTATTGACAGCTGGAAAAACGCTGGCCGCGTCTTTAAAGACAGCGACA
AATTCGATGCAAATGATTCTATCCTAAAAGACCAAACACAAGAATGGTCAGGTTCAGCCACATTTACATC
TGACGGAAAAATCCGTTTATTCTACACTGATTTCTCCGGTAAACATTACGGCAAACAAACACTGACAACT
GCACAAGTTAACGTATCAGCATCAGACAGCTCTTTGAACATCAACGGTGTAGAGGATTATAAATCAATCT
TTGACGGTGACGGAAAAACGTATCAAAATGTACAGCAGTTCATCGATGAAGGCAACTACAGCTCAGGCGA
CAACCATACGCTGAGAGATCCTCACTACGTAGAAGATAAAGGCCACAAATACTTAGTATTTGAAGCAAAC
ACTGGAACTGAAGATGGCTACCAAGGCGAAGAATCTTTATTTAACAAAGCATACTATGGCAAAAGCACAT
CATTCTTCCGTCAAGAAAGTCAAAAACTTCTGCAAAGCGATAAAAAACGCACGGCTGAGTTAGCAAACGG
CGCTCTCGGTATGATTGAGCTAAACGATGATTACACACTGAAAAAAGTGATGAAACCGCTGATTGCATCT
AACACAGTAACAGATGAAATTGAACGCGCGAACGTCTTTAAAATGAACGGCAAATGGTACCTGTTCACTG
ACTCCCGCGGATCAAAAATGACGATTGACGGCATTACGTCTAACGATATTTACATGCTTGGTTATGTTTC
TAATTCTTTAACTGGCCCATACAAGCCGCTGAACAAAACTGGCCTTGTGTTAAAAATGGATCTTGATCCT
AACGATGTAACCTTTACTTACTCACACTTCGCTGTACCTCAAGCGAAAGGAAACAATGTCGTGATTACAA
GCTATATGACAAACAGAGGATTCTACGCAGACAAACAATCAACGTTTGCGCCAAGCTTCCTGCTGAACAT
CAAAGGCAAGAAAACATCTGTTGTCAAAGACAGCATCCTTGAACAAGGACAATTAACAGTTAACAAATAA
ATTCGCTGAGCGAGGATGCACATGTGACCGAGGGAAGCTTGCGGCCGCGTCGTGACTGGGAAAACCCTGG
CGACTAGTCTTGGACTCCTGTTGATAGATCCAGTAATGACCTCAGAACTCCATCTGGATTTGTTCAGAAC
GCTCGGTTGCCGCCGGGCGTTTTTTATTGGTGAGAATCCAGGGGTCCCCAATAATTACGATTTAAATTTG
TGTCTCAAAATCTCTGATGTTACATTGCACAAGATAAAAATATATCATCATGAACAATAAAACTGTCTGC
TTACATAAACAGTAATACAAGGGGTGTTATGAGCCATATTCAGCGTGAAACGAGCTGTAGCCGTCCGCGT
CTGAACAGCAACATGGATGCGGATCTGTATGGCTATAAATGGGCGCGTGATAACGTGGGTCAGAGCGGCG
CGACCATTTATCGTCTGTATGGCAAACCGGATGCGCCGGAACTGTTTCTGAAACATGGCAAAGGCAGCGT
GGCGAACGATGTGACCGATGAAATGGTGCGTCTGAACTGGCTGACCGAATTTATGCCGCTGCCGACCATT
AAACATTTTATTCGCACCCCGGATGATGCGTGGCTGCTGACCACCGCGATTCCGGGCAAAACCGCGTTTC
AGGTGCTGGAAGAATATCCGGATAGCGGCGAAAACATTGTGGATGCGCTGGCCGTGTTTCTGCGTCGTCT
GCATAGCATTCCGGTGTGCAACTGCCCGTTTAACAGCGATCGTGTGTTTCGTCTGGCCCAGGCGCAGAGC
CGTATGAACAACGGCCTGGTGGATGCGAGCGATTTTGATGATGAACGTAACGGCTGGCCGGTGGAACAGG
TGTGGAAAGAAATGCATAAACTGCTGCCGTTTAGCCCGGATAGCGTGGTGACCCACGGCGATTTTAGCCT
GGATAACCTGATTTTCGATGAAGGCAAACTGATTGGCTGCATTGATGTGGGCCGTGTGGGCATTGCGGAT
CGTTATCAGGATCTGGCCATTCTGTGGAACTGCCTGGGCGAATTTAGCCCGAGCCTGCAAAAACGTCTGT
TTCAGAAATATGGCATTGATAATCCGGATATGAACAAACTGCAATTTCATCTGATGCTGGATGAATTTTT
CTAATAATTAATTGGACCGCGGTCCGCGCGTTGTCCTTTTCCGCTGCATAACCCTGCTTCGGGGTCATTA
TAGCGATTTTTTCGGTATATCCATCCTTTTTCGCACGATATACAGGATTTTGCCAAAGGGTTCGTGTAGA
CTTTCCTTGGTGTATCCAACGGCGTCAGCCGGGCAGGATAGGTGAAGTAGGCCCACCCGCGAGCGGGTGT
TCCTTCTTCACTGTCCCTTATTCGCACCTGGCGGTGCTCAACGGGAATCCTGCTCTGCGAGGCTGGCCGT
AGGCCGGCCGATCTGAAGATCAGCAGTTCAACCTGTTGATAGTACGTACTAAGCTCTCATGTTTCACGTA
CTAAGCTCTCATGTTTAACGTACTAAGCTCTCATGTTTAACGAACTAAACCCTCATGGCTAACGTACTAA
GCTCTCATGGCTAACGTACTAAGCTCTCATGTTTCACGTACTAAGCTCTCATGTTTGAACAATAAAATTA
ATATAAATCAGCAACTTAAATAGCCTCTAAGGTTTTAAGTTTTATAAGAAAAAAAAGAATATATAAGGCT
TTTAAAGCCTTTAAGGTTTAACGGTTGTGGACAACAAGCCAGGGATGTAACGCACTGAGAAGCCCTTAGA
GCCTCTCAAAGCAATTTTGAGTGACACAGGAACACTTAACGGCTGACATGGGGCGCGCCCAGCTGTCTAG
GGCGGCGGATTTGTCCTACTCAGGAGAGCGTTCACCGACAAACAACAGATAAAACGAAAGGCCCAGTCTT
TCGACTGAGCCTTTCGTTTTATTTGATGCCT
Features (pLannotate 1.2.2; 21 found; start..end, strand, type, name):
     85..284     -  mobile_element Tn7R (fragment): mini-Tn7 element (right end of the Tn7 transposon) Tn7
    308..402     +  terminator     lambda t0 terminator: transcription terminator from phage lambda
    412..441     +  CDS            CmR (fragment): chloramphenicol acetyltransferase confers resistance to chloramphenicol
    504..590     +  terminator     rrnB T1 terminator: Escherichia coli rrnB; transcription terminator T1 from the E. coli rrnB gene
    623..670     -  protein_bind   FRT: FLP-mediated recombination occurs in the 8-bp core sequence TCTAGAAA (Turan and Bode, 2011). FLP recombinase from the Saccharomyces cerevisiae 2μ plasmid
    711..739     +  promoter       Pc promoter: intI1 (promoter lies within the coding sequence); class 1 integron promoter
    928..1461    +  CDS            GmR: gentamycin acetyltransferase; aacC1; confers resistance to gentamycin
   1591..1624    -  protein_bind   FRT (minimal): supports FLP-mediated excision but not integration (Turan and Bode, 2011) FLP recombinase from the Saccharomyces cerevisiae 2μ plasmid
   1666..1694    +  promoter       tac promoter: strong E. coli promoter; hybrid between the trp and lac UV5 promoters
   1702..1718    +  protein_bind   lac operator: The lac repressor binds to the lac operator to inhibit transcription in E. coli. This inhibition can be relieved by adding lactose or isopropyl-β-D-thiogalactopyranoside (IPTG). lac repressor encoded by lacI
   1741..2451    +  CDS            rsTagRFP: rsTagRFP is a photoswitchable red fluorescent protein published in 2012, derived from Entacmaea quadricolor. It has high acid sensitivity.
   2471..2565    +  terminator     lambda t0 terminator: transcription terminator from phage lambda
   2965..3130    -  mobile_element Tn7L: mini-Tn7 element (left end of the Tn7 transposon) Tn7
   3173..3618    +  promoter       sacB promoter: sacR; sacB promoter and control region
   3619..5040    +  CDS            SacB: secreted levansucrase that renders bacterial growth sensitive to sucrose; Bacillus subtilis sacB; negative selection marker
   5088..5112    +  CDS            lacZα (fragment): LacZα fragment of β-galactosidase; lacZ fragment
   5123..5217    +  terminator     lambda t0 terminator: transcription terminator from phage lambda
   5349..6161    +  CDS            aphA1: KKA1_ECOLX - Also known as nptI. Protein inferred from homology: Swiss-Prot protein existence level 3. Resistance to kanamycin and structurally-related aminoglycosides, including amikacin. From Escherichia coli.
   6331..6439    +  oriT           oriT: incP origin of transfer
   6450..6838    +  rep_origin     R6K γ ori: γ replication origin from E. coli plasmid R6K; requires the R6K initiator protein pi for replication
   6869..6955    -  terminator     rrnB T1 terminator: Escherichia coli rrnB; transcription terminator T1 from the E. coli rrnB gene
