[The description below was written by a language model from this plasmid's Addgene catalogue record and pLannotate feature annotations shown in this document.]
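Description:
pBC072 is a low-copy, conjugative suicide delivery plasmid (6,961 nt) built on the pBCC088 backbone and described as a "Level 2" assembly for placing a strain-specific DNA barcode, bc099, into a bacterial chromosome by Tn7 transposition. The backbone carries an R6K γ origin, which replicates only where the pi initiator protein is supplied. This explains why the plasmid is maintained in pir-type E. coli hosts such as the diaminopimelic-acid-auxotrophic donor strain BW29427. Propagation is selected with kanamycin through aphA1. An incP oriT allows mobilisation into recipient bacteria, where the plasmid cannot replicate. A sacB cassette with its native promoter lies outside the transposon and provides sucrose counter-selection against cells that retain the backbone.

The payload sits between the Tn7R and Tn7L ends. It includes a gentamicin acetyltransferase gene driven by the class 1 integron Pc promoter and flanked by a full and a minimal FRT site, so the marker could in principle be excised by FLP recombinase after integration. Downstream, a tac promoter with a lac operator drives a red fluorescent protein, which the annotation software calls rsTagRFP and the depositor describes as tagRFP. Lambda t0 and rrnB T1 terminators insulate the units. The synthetic bc099 barcode is not annotated in the feature table; an unannotated stretch between the reporter's terminator and Tn7L is one possible location, but the record does not confirm this. No Tn7 transposase genes are annotated, so transposase is presumably supplied from another source. The associated work used such chromosomal barcodes to track near-isogenic bacterial strains simultaneously within plant microbiota, with gentamicin resistance and red fluorescence marking the integrants.
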