Addgene plasmid #202236: pBC072
Purpose: Level 2 for strain-specific barcode DNA tag with bc099 through Tn7 bacterial insertion, Gentamicin selectable marker and tagRFP fluorescent marker
Depositing lab: Paul Schulze-Lefert. Depositing organization: Max Planck Institute for Plant Breeding Research. Publication: Chromosomal barcodes for simultaneous tracking of near-isogenic bacterial strains in plant microbiota. Ordon J, Thouin J, Nakano RT, Ma KW, Zhang P, Huettel B, Garrido-Oter R, Schulze-Lefert P. Nat Microbiol. 2024 Apr;9(4):1117-1129. doi: 10.1038/s41564-024-01619-8. Epub 2024 Mar 19. PubMed 38503974.
Backbone
  Vector backbone: pBCC088
  Vector type: Bacterial Expression
  Selectable markers: Gentamicin
Growth in bacteria
  Bacterial resistance: Kan + DAP
  Growth temperature: 37°C
  Growth strain: E.coli BW29427
  Growth instructions: Requires media that contains DAP. A supplement
  Copy number: Low Copy
Gene/Insert
  Gene/Insert name: bc099
  Species: Synthetic
  Cloning method: Restriction Enzyme; 5′ cloning site unknown (unknown if destroyed)
Terms and licenses: Academic/Nonprofit Terms; Industry Terms: Not Available to Industry
Depositor comments: This plasmid can be transformed into E. coli BW29427 supplemented with 50 µg/mL of diaminopimelic acid (DAP) or any Pir1 strain. Please visit https://doi.org/10.1101/2023.04.20.537712 for bioRxiv preprint.
How to cite: pBC072 was a gift from Paul Schulze-Lefert (Addgene plasmid # 202236 ; http://n2t.net/addgene:202236 ; RRID:Addgene_202236)
